>Addgene plasmid #225738 | pMV261-igr3WT | addgene full sequence | sequence record 450362 | Addgene NGS Result
GTTTTGAATACCAGCCAGACGAGACGGGGTTCTACGAATCTTGGTCGATACCAAGCCATTTCCGCTGAAT
ATCGGGGAGCTCACCGCCAGAATCGGTGGTTGTGGTGATGTACGTGGCGAACTCCGTTGTAGTGCCTGTG
GTGGCATCCGTGGCGCGGCCGCGGTACCAGATCTTTAAATCTAGACGGTGACCACAACGCGCCCGCTTTG
ATCGGGGACGTCTGCGGCCGACCATTTACGGGTCTTGTTGTCGTTGGCGGTCATGGGCCGAACATACTCA
CCCGGATCGGAGGGCCGAGGACAAGGTCGAACGAGGGGCATGACCCGGTGCGGGGCTTCTTGCACTCGGC
ATAGGCGAGTGCTAAGAATAACGTTGGCACTCGCGACCGGTGAGTGCTAGGTCGGGACGGTGAGGCCAGG
CCCGTCGTCGCAGCGAGTGGCAGCGAGGACAACTTGAGCCGTCCGTCGCGGGCACTGCGCCCGGCCAGCG
TAAGTAGCGGGGTTGCCGTCACCCGGTGACCCCCGTTTCATCCCCGATCCGGAGGAATCACTTCGCAATG
GAACAAAAACTCATCTCAGAAGAGGATCTGGTGACCGGGGTGAGCGACATTCAGGAAGCGGTTGCCCAGA
TCAAGGCGGCCGGGCCCAGCAAGCCGCGCCTGGCCCGTGACCCGGTGAACCAGCCGATGATCAACAACTG
GGTGGAGGCCATCGGCGACCGCAACCCCATCTATGTGGACGACGCGGCGGCTCGCGCCGCCGGCCACCCC
GGAATCGTCGCGCCACCGGCCATGATTCAGGTGTGGACCATGATGGGTCTGGGCGGAGTGCGTCCGAAGG
ACGATCCGCTGGGACCCATCATCAAGCTGTTCGACGACGCCGGCTACATCGGTGTGGTTGCCACCAACTG
CGAGCAGACCTACCACCGCTACCTATTGCCCGGGGAGCAAGTCAGCATCAGCGCCGAGCTCGGTGACGTC
GTCGGACCCAAGCAAACCGCGCTCGGCGAGGGCTGGTTCATCAACCAGCACATCGTATGGCAAGTCGGGG
ACGAGGACGTCGCAGAGATGAATTGGCGCATCCTCAAATTCAAGCCCGCGGGTTCTCCGAGCTCGGTGCC
TGACGATTTGGATCCCGACGCTATGATGCGTCCCTCGTCGTCGCGGGACACCGCGTTTTTCTGGGATGGA
GTCAAGGCCCACGAATTGCGGATCCAGCGGCTTGCCGATGGCAGCCTGCGGCACCCACCGGTGCCGGCGG
TGTGGCAAGACAAATCGGTGCCGATCAACTACGTCGTCTCCAGCGGTCGCGGCACGGTGTTCAGCTTCGT
GGTGCATCACGCGCCGAAAGTTCCGGGTCGCACGGTGCCCTTCGTGATCGCGCTGGTGGAGCTCGAGGAA
GGGGTACGCATGCTGGGCGAGCTGCGGGGGGCCGATCCTGCTCGTGTTGCGATCGGTATGCCGGTACGAG
CGACCTATATCGATTTCCCCGACTGGAGCCTCTACGCATGGGAGCCTGACGAATGACGGTTGTTGGTGCT
GTGCTGCCTGAGCTGAAGCTCTACGGAGACCCGACGTTCATCGTCTCAACGGCGCTGGCTACCAGGGACT
TCCAGGATGTGCATCATGATCGAGACAAGGCCGTCGCCCAGGGGTCGAAAGACATTTTCGTCAACATCCT
CACCGACACCGGGCTGGTGCAACGCTACGTCACCGACTGGGCGGGCCCGTCGGCGCTGATCAAGTCGATT
GGGCTGCGGCTGGGGGTGCCGTGGTACGCCTACGACACGGTGACGTTCTCCGGTGAGGTGACCGCGGTGA
ACGACGGCTTGATCACGGTAAAGGTGGTGGGCCGCAATACCCTTGGCGACCACGTGACCGCGACGGTGGA
ACTTTCGATGAGGGATTCGTAGTGTTATCGGGTCAGGCGGCCATCGTCGGTATCGGCGCCACCGACTTTT
CGAAGAACTCCGGTCGAAGTGAGCTGCGGCTGGCGGCCGAGGCGGTGTTGGATGCGTTGGCCGATGCGGG
CCTGAGCCCGACCGATGTCGACGGGCTGACCACGTTCACGATGGACACCAACACCGAAATCGCCGTGGCG
CGTGCGGCCGGCATCGGCGAGCTGACGTTCTTCTCCAAGATCCACTACGGCGGTGGCGCCGCATGTGCGA
CCGTGCAGCACGCCGCTATGGCAGTGGCCACCGGGGTGGCTGACGTCGTGGTGGCGTATCGGGCATTCAA
CGAACGATCCGGCATGCGGTTCGGTCAGGTGCAAACTCGTTTGACCGAGAATGCCGACTCCACCGGCGTG
GACAATTCGTTTTCGTATCCGCACGGGCTCTCCACGCCCGCCGCGCAAGTGGCGATGATCGCTCGCCGGT
ACATGCACCTGTCTGGTGCGACCAGCCGGGACTTCGGTGCTGTCTCGGTGGCCGACCGCAAGCATGCCGC
CAACAACCCCAAGGCGTACTTCTACGGCAAGCCGATAACCATTGAGGACCACCAGAATTCGAGGTGGATC
GCCGAGCCGCTGCGGCTGCTGGACTGCTGCCAGGAGACCGACGGCGCGGTCGCGATCGTGGTGACGTCAG
CTGCGCGCGCACGGGACCTCAAGCAGCGCCCGGTGGTCATTGAGGCGGCTGCGCAGGGCTGCAGTCCAGA
CCAGTACACGATGGTCAGCTACTACCGGCCGGAACTCGACGGCCTGCCCGAGATGGGCCTGGTGGGCCGG
CAGCTATGGGCGCAGTCGGGGCTGACGCCGGCCGATGTCCAGACCGCAGTCCTCTACGACCACTTCACGC
CGTTTACCCTGATTCAGTTGGAGGAGTTGGGATTCTGCGGCAAGGGCGAAGCGAAAGACTTCATCGCCGA
CGGCGCGATCGAGGTGGGCGGGCGGCTGCCCATCAACACCCACGGCGGTCAACTCGGCGAAGCCTACATC
CATGGCATGAACGGCATCGCGGAGGGGGTGCGGCAGCTGCGCGGCACCTCGGTGAACCCGGTGGCGGGCG
TCGAGCATGTGCTCGTCACCGCGGGCACCGGGGTGCCTACGTCCGGGCTGATCCTGGGTTAAAACTAGCG
TACGATCGACTGCCAGGCATCAAATAAAACGAAAGGCTCAGTCGAAAGACTGGGCCTTTCGTTTTATGCC
ATCATGGCCGCGGTGATCAGCTAGCCACCTGACGTCGGGGGGGGGGGAAAGCCACGTTGTGTCTCAAAAT
CTCTGATGTTACATTGCACAAGATAAAAATATATCATCATGAACAATAAAACTGTCTGCTTACATAAACA
GTAATACAAGGGGTGTTATGAGCCATATTCAACGGGAAACGTCTTGCTCGAGGCCGCGATTAAATTCCAA
CATGGATGCTGATTTATATGGGTATAAATGGGCTCGCGATAATGTCGGGCAATCAGGTGCGACAATCTAT
CGCTTGTATGGGAAGCCCCATGCGCCAGAGTTGTTTCTGAAACATGGCAAAGGTAGCGTTGCCAATGATG
TTACAGATGAGATGGTCAGACTAAACTGGCTGACGGAATTTATGCCTCTTCCGACCATCAAGCATTTTAT
CCGTACTCCTGATGATGCATGGTTACTCACCACTGCGATCCCCGGGAAAACAGCATTCCAGGTATTAGAA
GAATATCCTGATTCAGGTGAAAATATTGTTGATGCGCTGGCAGTGTTCCTGCGCCGGTTGCATTCGATTC
CTGTTTGTAATTGTCCTTTTAACAGCGATCGCGTATTTCGTCTCGCTCAGGCGCAATCACGAATGAATAA
CGGTTTGGTTGATGCGAGTGATTTTGATGACGAGCGTAATGGCTGGCCTGTTGAACAAGTCTGGAAAGAA
ATGCATAATCTTTTGCCATTCTCACCGGATTCAGTCGTCACTCATGGTGATTTCTCACTTGATAACCTTA
TTTTTGACGAGGGGAAATTAATAGGTTGTATTGATGTTGGACGAGTCGGAATCGCAGACCGATACCAGGA
TCTTGCCATCCTATGGAACTGCCTCGGTGAGTTTTCTCCTTCATTACAGAAACGGCTTTTTCAAAAATAT
GGTATTGATAATCCTGATATGAATAAATTGCAGTTTCATTTGATGCTCGATGAGTTTTTCTAATCAGAAT
TGGTTAATTGGTTGTAACACTGGCAGAGCATTACGCTGACTTGACGGGACGGCGGCTTTGTTGAATAAAT
CGAACTTTTGCTGAGTTGAAGGATCAGATCACGCATCTTCCCGACAACGCAGACCGTTCCGTGGCAAAGC
AAAAGTTCAAAATCACCAACTGGTCCACCTACAACAAAGCTCTCACCAACCGTGGCTCCCTCACTTTCTG
GCTGGATGATGGGGCGATTCAGGCCTGGTATGAGTCAGCAACACCTTCTTCACGAGGCAGACCTCACTAG
TTCCATGAGCGTCAGACCCCGTAGAAAAGATCAAAGGATCTTCTTGAGATCCTTTTTTTCTGCGCGTAAT
CTGCTGCTTGCAAACAAAAAAACCACCGCTACCAGCGGTGGTTTGTTTGCCGGATCAAGAGCTACCAACT
CTTTTTCCGAAGGTAACTGGCTTCAGCAGAGCGCAGATACCAAATACTGTCCTTCTAGTGTAGCCGTAGT
TAGGCCACCACTTCAAGAACTCTGTAGCACCGCCTACATACCTCGCTCTGCTAATCCTGTTACCAGTGGC
TGCTGCCAGTGGCGATAAGTCGTGTCTTACCGGGTTGGACTCAAGACGATAGTTACCGGATAAGGCGCAG
CGGTCGGGCTGAACGGGGGGTTCGTGCACACAGCCCAGCTTGGAGCGAACGACCTACACCGAACTGAGAT
ACCTACAGCGTGAGCTATGAGAAAGCGCCACGCTTCCCGAGGGGAGAAAGGCGGACAGGTATCCGGTAAG
CGGCAGGGTCGGAACAGGAGAGCGCACGAGGGAGCTTCCAGGGGGAAACGCCTGGTATCTTTATAGTCCT
GTCGGGTTTCGCCACCTCTGACTTGAGCGTCGATTTTTGTGATGCTCGTCAGGGGGGCGGAGCCTATGGA
AAAACGCCAGCAACGCGGCCTTTTTACGGTTCCTGGCCTTTTGCTGGCCTTTTGCTCACATGTTCTTTCC
TGCGTTATCCCCTGATTCTGTGGATAACCGTATTACCGCCTTTGAGTGAGCTGATACCGCTCGCCGCAGC
CGAACGACCGAGCGCAACGCGTGAGCCCACCAGCTCCGTAAGTTCGGGCGCTGTGTGGCTCGTACCCGCG
CATTCAGGCGGCAGGGGGTCTAACGGGTCTAAGGCGGCGTGTACGGCCGCCACAGCGGCTCTCAGCGGCC
CGGAAACGTCCTCGAAACGACGCATGTGTTCCTCCTGGTTGGTACAGGTGGTTGGGGGTGCTCGGCTGTC
GCTGGTGTTCCACCACCAGGGCTCGACGGGAGAGCGGGGGAGTGTGCAGTTGTGGGGTGGCCCCTCAGCG
AAATATCTGACTTGGAGCTCGTGTCGGACCATACACCGGTGATTAATCGTGGTCTACTACCAAGCGTGAG
CCACGTCGCCGACGAATTTGAGCAGCTCTGGCTGCCGTACTGGCCGCTGGCAAGCGACGATCTGCTCGAG
GGGATCTACCGCCAAAGCCGCGCGTCGGCCCTAGGCCGCCGGTACATCGAGGCGAACCCAACAGCGCTGG
CAAACCTGCTGGTCGTGGACGTAGACCATCCAGACGCAGCGCTCCGAGCGCTCAGCGCCCGGGGGTCCCA
TCCGCTGCCCAACGCGATCGTGGGCAATCGCGCCAACGGCCACGCACACGCAGTGTGGGCACTCAACGCC
CCTGTTCCACGCACCGAATACGCGCGGCGTAAGCCGCTCGCATACATGGCGGCGTGCGCCGAAGGCCTTC
GGCGCGCCGTCGATGGCGACCGCAGTTACTCAGGCCTCATGACCAAAAACCCCGGCCACATCGCCTGGGA
AACGGAATGGCTCCACTCAGATCTCTACACACTCAGCCACATCGAGGCCGAGCTCGGCGCGAACATGCCA
CCGCCGCGCTGGCGTCAGCAGACCACGTACAAAGCGGCTCCGACGCCGCTAGGGCGGAATTGCGCACTGT
TCGATTCCGTCAGGTTGTGGGCCTATCGTCCCGCCCTCATGCGGATCTACCTGCCGACCCGGAACGTGGA
CGGACTCGGCCGCGCGATCTATGCCGAGTGCCACGCGCGAAACGCCGAATTTCCGTGCAACGACGTGTGT
CCCGGACCGCTACCGGACAGCGAGGTCCGCGCCATCGCCAACAGCATTTGGCGTTGGATCACAACCAAGT
CGCGCATTTGGGCGGACGGGATCGTGGTCTACGAGGCCACACTCAGTGCGCGCCAGTCGGCCATCTCGCG
GAAGGGCGCAGCAGCGCGCACGGCGGCGAGCACAGTTGCGCGGCGCGCAAAGTCCGCGTCAGCCATGGAG
GCATTGCTATGAGCGACGGCTACAGCGACGGCTACAACCGGCAGCCGACTGTCCGCAAAAAGCGGCGCGT
GACCGCCGCCGAAGGCGCTCGAATCACCGGACTATCCGAACGCCACGTCGTCCGGCTCGTGGCGCAGGAA
CGCAGCGAGTGGCTCGCCGAGCAGGCTGCACGCCGCGAACGCATCCGCGCCTATCACGACGACGAGGGCC
ACTCTTGGCCGCAAACGGCCAAACATTTCGGGCTGCATCTGGACACCGTTAAGCGACTCGGCTATCGGGC
GAGGAAAGAGCGTGCGGCAGAACAGGAAGCGGCTCAAAAGGCCCACAACGAAGCCGACAATCCACCGCTG
TTCTAACGCAATTGGGGAGCGGGTGTCGCGGGGGTTCCGTGGGGGGTTCCGTTGCAACGGGTCGGACAGG
TAAAAGTCCTGGTAGACGCTAGTTTTCTGGTTTGGGCCATGCCTGTCTCGTTGCGTGTTTCGTTGCGCCC
Features (pLannotate 1.2.2; 7 found; start..end, strand, type, name):
    594..1523    +  CDS            chsH2: CHSH2_MYCTU - Experimental evidence at protein level: Swiss-Prot protein existence level 1. Involved in cholesterol side chain degradation (PubMed:22045806, PubMed:25203216). Catalyzes the hydration of 3-oxo- 4,17-pregnadiene-20-carboxyl-CoA (3-OPDC-CoA) to form 17-hydroxy-3-oxo- 4-pregnene-20-carboxyl-CoA (17-HOPC-CoA), in the modified beta- oxidation pathway for cholesterol side chain degradation (PubMed:25203216, PubMed:31568719). Can also use octenoyl-CoA and decenoyl-CoA, with lower efficiency (PubMed:25203216). From Mycobacterium tuberculosis (strain ATCC 25618 / H37Rv).
   1523..1909    +  CDS            chsH1: CHSH1_MYCTU - Experimental evidence at protein level: Swiss-Prot protein existence level 1. Involved in cholesterol side chain degradation (PubMed:22045806, PubMed:25203216). Catalyzes the hydration of 3-oxo- 4,17-pregnadiene-20-carboxyl-CoA (3-OPDC-CoA) to form 17-hydroxy-3-oxo- 4-pregnene-20-carboxyl-CoA (17-HOPC-CoA), in the modified beta- oxidation pathway for cholesterol side chain degradation (PubMed:25203216, PubMed:31568719). Can also use octenoyl-CoA and decenoyl-CoA, with lower efficiency (PubMed:25203216). From Mycobacterium tuberculosis (strain ATCC 25618 / H37Rv).
   1915..3069    +  CDS            ltp2: LTP2_MYCTU - Experimental evidence at protein level: Swiss-Prot protein existence level 1. Involved in cholesterol side chain degradation (PubMed:22045806, PubMed:29109182). When associated with the ChsH1/ChsH2 hydratase, catalyzes the retroaldol cleavage of 17-hydroxy- 3-oxo-4-pregnene-20-carboxyl-CoA (17-HOPC-CoA) produced by the hydratase, forming androst-4-ene-3,17-dione and propionyl-CoA (PubMed:29109182, PubMed:31568719). From Mycobacterium tuberculosis (strain ATCC 25618 / H37Rv).
   3101..3147    +  terminator     rrnB T1 terminator: transcription terminator T1 from the E. coli rrnB gene
   3308..4123    +  CDS            KanR: aminoglycoside phosphotransferase; aph(3')-Ia; confers resistance to kanamycin in bacteria or G418 (Geneticin®) in eukaryotes
   4264..4407    +  CDS            TRA2_ECOLX (fragment): Protein predicted: Swiss-Prot protein existence level 4. Required for transposition of transposon Tn903. From Escherichia coli.
   4454..5042    +  rep_origin     ori: high-copy-number ColE1/pMB1/pBR322/pUC origin of replication
