[The description below was written by a language model from this plasmid's Addgene catalogue record and pLannotate feature annotations shown in this document.]
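Description:
pMV261-igr3WT is a 6,930-nt bacterial expression plasmid built on the pMV261 backbone, an E. coli–mycobacteria shuttle vector, and is intended to express the wild-type igr3 gene cluster of Mycobacterium tuberculosis in mycobacteria. For propagation in E. coli, the annotated sequence carries a ColE1/pMB1-type origin and a kanamycin resistance gene, aph(3')-Ia. The gene is followed by a short fragment of a Tn903 transposition protein, a remnant of the transposon from which the marker was taken. The catalogue lists the plasmid as low copy even though the automated annotation labels the origin as a high-copy type. The feature table leaves roughly the last 1.9 kb and the first ~590 nt unannotated. pMV261 vectors normally carry a mycobacterial replication origin and an hsp60 promoter, which may lie in these regions, but the record names neither element.

The insert, assembled by Gibson cloning, comprises three consecutive open reading frames in the same orientation: chsH2 (Rv3542c), chsH1 (Rv3541c) and ltp2 (Rv3540c). They are arranged tightly, as in an operon, and are followed by the E. coli rrnB T1 transcription terminator. A c-Myc tag is recorded at the N-terminus of the insert, which would place it on ChsH2 and allow immunodetection, although the tag is not annotated separately. ChsH1 and ChsH2 together form the hydratase that converts 3-oxo-4,17-pregnadiene-20-carboxyl-CoA to 17-hydroxy-3-oxo-4-pregnene-20-carboxyl-CoA. Ltp2, in association with this hydratase, performs the retro-aldol cleavage that yields androst-4-ene-3,17-dione and propionyl-CoA. These are steps in cholesterol side-chain degradation. The plasmid therefore provides plasmid-borne expression of this wild-type enzyme set in mycobacterial hosts, and its name suggests it serves as a wild-type reference for variant constructs.
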