Addgene plasmid #225738: pMV261-igr3WT
Purpose: To express wild type igr3 (Rv3542c-Rv3541c-Rv3540c) in Mycobacteria
Depositing lab: Nicole Sampson. Depositing organization: Stony Brook University. Publication: Mycobacterium tuberculosis Mce3R TetR-like Repressor Forms an Asymmetric Four-Helix Bundle and Binds a Nonpalindrome Sequencedagger. Panagoda NT, Balazsi G, Sampson NS. ACS Chem Biol. 2024 Dec 20;19(12):2580-2592. doi: 10.1021/acschembio.4c00687. Epub 2024 Nov 15. PubMed 39545866.
Backbone
  Vector backbone: pMV261
  Vector type: Bacterial Expression
Growth in bacteria
  Bacterial resistance: Kanamycin, 50 μg/mL
  Growth temperature: 37°C
  Growth strain: DH5alpha
  Copy number: Low Copy
Gene/Insert
  Gene/Insert name: Myc-igr3WT (alt name: Rv3542c-Rv3541c-Rv3540c)
  Species: Mycobacterium tuberculosis
  Tag / fusion protein: c-Myc (N terminal on insert)
  Cloning method: Gibson Cloning
Terms and licenses: Academic/Nonprofit Terms; Industry Terms: Not Available to Industry
How to cite: pMV261-igr3WT was a gift from Nicole Sampson (Addgene plasmid # 225738 ; http://n2t.net/addgene:225738 ; RRID:Addgene_225738)
