>Addgene plasmid #225738 | pMV261-igr3WT | depositor partial sequence | sequence record 442260 | igr3WT
GTGACCGGGGTGAGCGACATTCAGGAAGCGGTTGCCCAGATCAAGGCGGCCGGGCCCAGCAAGCCGCGCC
TGGCCCGTGACCCGGTGAACCAGCCGATGATCAACAACTGGGTGGAGGCCATCGGCGACCGCAACCCCAT
CTATGTGGACGACGCGGCGGCTCGCGCCGCCGGCCACCCCGGAATCGTCGCGCCACCGGCCATGATTCAG
GTGTGGACCATGATGGGTCTGGGCGGAGTGCGTCCGAAGGACGATCCGCTGGGACCCATCATCAAGCTGT
TCGACGACGCCGGCTACATCGGTGTGGTTGCCACCAACTGCGAGCAGACCTACCACCGCTACCTATTGCC
CGGGGAGCAAGTCAGCATCAGCGCCGAGCTCGGTGACGTCGTCGGACCCAAGCAAACCGCGCTCGGCGAG
GGCTGGTTCATCAACCAGCACATCGTATGGCAAGTCGGGGACGAGGACGTCGCAGAGATGAATTGGCGCA
TCCTCAAATTCAAGCCCGCGGGTTCTCCGAGCTCGGTGCCTGACGATTTGGATCCCGACGCTATGATGCG
TCCCTCGTCGTCGCGGGACACCGCGTTTTTCTGGGATGGAGTCAAGGCCCACGAATTGCGGATCCAGCGG
CTTGCCGATGGCAGCCTGCGGCACCCACCGGTGCCGGCGGTGTGGCAAGACAAATCGGTGCCGATCAACT
ACGTCGTCTCCAGCGGTCGCGGCACGGTGTTCAGCTTCGTGGTGCATCACGCGCCGAAAGTTCCGGGTCG
CACGGTGCCCTTCGTGATCGCGCTGGTGGAGCTCGAGGAAGGGGTACGCATGCTGGGCGAGCTGCGGGGG
GCCGATCCTGCTCGTGTTGCGATCGGTATGCCGGTACGAGCGACCTATATCGATTTCCCCGACTGGAGCC
TCTACGCATGGGAGCCTGACGAATGACGGTTGTTGGTGCTGTGCTGCCTGAGCTGAAGCTCTACGGAGAC
CCGACGTTCATCGTCTCAACGGCGCTGGCTACCAGGGACTTCCAGGATGTGCATCATGATCGAGACAAGG
CCGTCGCCCAGGGGTCGAAAGACATTTTCGTCAACATCCTCACCGACACCGGGCTGGTGCAACGCTACGT
CACCGACTGGGCGGGCCCGTCGGCGCTGATCAAGTCGATTGGGCTGCGGCTGGGGGTGCCGTGGTACGCC
TACGACACGGTGACGTTCTCCGGTGAGGTGACCGCGGTGAACGACGGCTTGATCACGGTAAAGGTGGTGG
GCCGCAATACCCTTGGCGACCACGTGACCGCGACGGTGGAACTTTCGATGAGGGATTCGTAGTGTTATCG
GGTCAGGCGGCCATCGTCGGTATCGGCGCCACCGACTTTTCGAAGAACTCCGGTCGAAGTGAGCTGCGGC
TGGCGGCCGAGGCGGTGTTGGATGCGTTGGCCGATGCGGGCCTGAGCCCGACCGATGTCGACGGGCTGAC
CACGTTCACGATGGACACCAACACCGAAATCGCCGTGGCGCGTGCGGCCGGCATCGGCGAGCTGACGTTC
TTCTCCAAGATCCACTACGGCGGTGGCGCCGCATGTGCGACCGTGCAGCACGCCGCTATGGCAGTGGCCA
CCGGGGTGGCTGACGTCGTGGTGGCGTATCGGGCATTCAACGAACGATCCGGCATGCGGTTCGGTCAGGT
GCAAACTCGTTTGACCGAGAATGCCGACTCCACCGGCGTGGACAATTCGTTTTCGTATCCGCACGGGCTC
TCCACGCCCGCCGCGCAAGTGGCGATGATCGCTCGCCGGTACATGCACCTGTCTGGTGCGACCAGCCGGG
ACTTCGGTGCTGTCTCGGTGGCCGACCGCAAGCATGCCGCCAACAACCCCAAGGCGTACTTCTACGGCAA
GCCGATAACCATTGAGGACCACCAGAATTCGAGGTGGATCGCCGAGCCGCTGCGGCTGCTGGACTGCTGC
CAGGAGACCGACGGCGCGGTCGCGATCGTGGTGACGTCAGCTGCGCGCGCACGGGACCTCAAGCAGCGCC
CGGTGGTCATTGAGGCGGCTGCGCAGGGCTGCAGTCCAGACCAGTACACGATGGTCAGCTACTACCGGCC
GGAACTCGACGGCCTGCCCGAGATGGGCCTGGTGGGCCGGCAGCTATGGGCGCAGTCGGGGCTGACGCCG
GCCGATGTCCAGACCGCAGTCCTCTACGACCACTTCACGCCGTTTACCCTGATTCAGTTGGAGGAGTTGG
GATTCTGCGGCAAGGGCGAAGCGAAAGACTTCATCGCCGACGGCGCGATCGAGGTGGGCGGGCGGCTGCC
CATCAACACCCACGGCGGTCAACTCGGCGAAGCCTACATCCATGGCATGAACGGCATCGCGGAGGGGGTG
CGGCAGCTGCGCGGCACCTCGGTGAACCCGGTGGCGGGCGTCGAGCATGTGCTCGTCACCGCGGGCACCG
GGGTGCCTACGTCCGGGCTGATCCTGGGTTAA
